Addgene plasmid #108767: pBW2282_pCAG-PV1-FlpO-N374-L1-ABI-NLS-BGHpA
Purpose: Expresses N-terminus to aa374 of Flp recombinase fused to ABI CID
Depositing lab: Wilson Wong. Depositing organization: Boston University Main Campus. Publication: High-performance chemical- and light-inducible recombinases in mammalian cells and mice. Weinberg BH, Cho JH, Agarwal Y, Pham NTH, Caraballo LD, Walkosz M, Ortega C, Trexler M, Tague N, Law B, Benman WKJ, Letendre J, Beal J, Wong WW. Nat Commun. 2019 Oct 24;10(1):4845. doi: 10.1038/s41467-019-12800-7. PubMed 31649244.
Backbone
  Vector backbone: pCAGGS
  Vector type: Mammalian Expression, Cre/Lox, Synthetic Biology
Growth in bacteria
  Bacterial resistance: Ampicillin, 100 μg/mL
  Growth temperature: 37°C
  Growth strain: NEB Stable
  Copy number: High Copy
Gene/Insert
  Gene/Insert name: Flp recombinase fragment N-terminus to aa374
  Species: Synthetic
  Promoter: pCAG
  Tag / fusion protein: ABI,NLS (C terminal on insert)
  Cloning method: Restriction Enzyme; 5′ cloning site MluI (not destroyed); 3′ cloning site BspEI (not destroyed)
Terms and licenses: Academic/Nonprofit Terms; Industry Terms: Not Available to Industry
Depositor comments: Please visit https://www.biorxiv.org/content/10.1101/747121v1 for bioRxiv preprint.
How to cite: pBW2282_pCAG-PV1-FlpO-N374-L1-ABI-NLS-BGHpA was a gift from Wilson Wong (Addgene plasmid # 108767 ; http://n2t.net/addgene:108767 ; RRID:Addgene_108767)
