[The description below was written by a language model from this plasmid's Addgene catalogue record and pLannotate feature annotations shown in this document.]
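Description:
pBW2282_pCAG-PV1-FlpO-N374-L1-ABI-NLS-BGHpA is a 7,342 nt mammalian expression plasmid built on the pCAGGS backbone that encodes one half of a split, chemically inducible Flp recombinase. It is propagated in E. coli as a high-copy plasmid through a ColE1/pUC-type origin and selected with ampicillin via the β-lactamase gene. The backbone also carries an SV40 origin of replication, an SV40 poly(A) signal and remnants of lac regulatory sequences. Further backbone remnants, a β-globin fragment and the rabbit β-globin poly(A) signal, lie downstream of the expression cassette.

Expression is driven by the CAG promoter, annotated here as the CMV immediate-early enhancer, the chicken β-actin promoter and a chimeric β-actin/β-globin intron, which together give strong constitutive transcription in mammalian cells. The open reading frame contains a fragment of mouse codon-optimised FLPo running from the N-terminus to amino acid 374. According to the construct name, a linker (L1) joins it to a fragment of Arabidopsis ABI1 and a C-terminal nuclear localisation signal, and a bovine growth hormone poly(A) signal terminates the transcript. The record does not define the "PV1" element in the name.

ABI serves here as a chemically induced dimerisation (CID) domain. In the abscisic acid system it normally pairs with a PYL-type partner, so this plasmid is presumably co-expressed with a complementary construct carrying the remaining C-terminal Flp fragment, although that partner is not described in the record. Dimerisation would reconstitute recombinase activity at FRT sites. This lets a small molecule control Flp-mediated recombination in mammalian synthetic biology and genetic circuit applications.
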