Features (pLannotate 1.2.2; 20 found; start..end, strand, type, name):
     46..62      -  protein_bind   lac operator: The lac repressor binds to the lac operator to inhibit transcription in E. coli. This inhibition can be relieved by adding lactose or isopropyl-β-D-thiogalactopyranoside (IPTG). lac repressor encoded by lacI
     70..100     -  promoter       lac promoter: promoter for the E. coli lac operon
    115..136     -  protein_bind   CAP binding site: CAP binding activates transcription in the presence of cAMP. E. coli catabolite activator protein
    149..188     -  CDS            lacI (fragment): lac repressor; lacI; The lac repressor binds to the lac operator to inhibit transcription in E. coli. This inhibition can be relieved by adding lactose or isopropyl-β-D-thiogalactopyranoside (IPTG).
    195..217     +  promoter       SV40 promoter (fragment): SV40 enhancer and early promoter
    221..355     +  rep_origin     SV40 ori: SV40 origin of replication
    375..509     +  polyA_signal   SV40 poly(A) signal: SV40 polyadenylation signal
    511..565     -  CDS            lacI (fragment): lac repressor; lacI; The lac repressor binds to the lac operator to inhibit transcription in E. coli. This inhibition can be relieved by adding lactose or isopropyl-β-D-thiogalactopyranoside (IPTG).
    748..1336    -  rep_origin     ori: high-copy-number ColE1/pMB1/pBR322/pUC origin of replication
   1507..2367    -  CDS            AmpR: β-lactamase; bla; confers resistance to ampicillin, carbenicillin, and related antibiotics
   2368..2472    -  promoter       AmpR promoter: bla
   2503..2882    +  enhancer       CMV enhancer: human cytomegalovirus immediate early enhancer
   2884..3159    +  promoter       chicken β-actin promoter: No description available
   3160..4175    +  intron         chimeric intron: chimera between introns from chicken β-actin and rabbit β-globin
   4310..5431    +  CDS            FLPo (fragment): nuclear-targeted site-specific recombinase FLPo is a mouse codon-optimized fusion between the SV40 nuclear localization signal and a thermostable version of the Saccharomyces cerevisiae site-specific recombinase FLP. Recombination occurs at FRT sequences.
   5474..6406    +  CDS            ABI1 (fragment): P2C56_ARATH - Experimental evidence at protein level: Swiss-Prot protein existence level 1. Key component and repressor of the abscisic acid (ABA) signaling pathway that regulates numerous ABA responses, such as stomatal closure, osmotic water permeability of the plasma membrane (Pos), drought-induced resistance and rhizogenesis, response to glucose, high light stress, seed germination and inhibition of vegetative growth. During the stomatal closure regulation, modulates the inward calcium-channel permeability as well as the actin reorganization in guard cells in response to ABA. Involved in t
   6419..6643    +  polyA_signal   bGH poly(A) signal: bovine growth hormone polyadenylation signal
   6647..6668    +  promoter       SV40 promoter (fragment): SV40 enhancer and early promoter
   6806..6877    +  CDS            HBB (fragment): HBB_PONPY - Experimental evidence at transcript level: Swiss-Prot protein existence level 2. Involved in oxygen transport from the lung to the various peripheral tissues. From Pongo pygmaeus (Bornean orangutan).
   6948..7003    +  polyA_signal   β-globin poly(A) signal: rabbit β-globin polyadenylation signal (Gil and Proudfoot, 1987)
>Addgene plasmid #108767 | pBW2282_pCAG-PV1-FlpO-N374-L1-ABI-NLS-BGHpA | depositor full sequence | sequence record 205048 | Full Sequence
CCCAAGCTTGGCGTAATCATGGTCATAGCTGTTTCCTGTGTGAAATTGTTATCCGCTCACAATTCCACAC
AACATACGAGCCGGAAGCATAAAGTGTAAAGCCTGGGGTGCCTAATGAGTGAGCTAACTCACATTAATTG
CGTTGCGCTCACTGCCCGCTTTCCAGTCGGGAAACCTGTCGTGCCAGCGGATCCGCATCTCAATTAGTCA
GCAACCATAGTCCCGCCCCTAACTCCGCCCAGTTCCGCCCATTCTCCGCCCCATGGCTGACTAATTTTTT
TTATTTATGCAGAGGCCGAGGCCGCCTCGGCCTCTGAGCTATTCCAGAAGTAGTGAGGAGGCTTTTTTGG
AGGCCTAGGCTTTTGCAAAAAGCTAACTTGTTTATTGCAGCTTATAATGGTTACAAATAAAGCAATAGCA
TCACAAATTTCACAAATAAAGCATTTTTTTCACTGCATTCTAGTTGTGGTTTGTCCAAACTCATCAATGT
ATCTTATCATGTCTGGATCCGCTGCATTAATGAATCGGCCAACGCGCGGGGAGAGGCGGTTTGCGTATTG
GGCGCTCTTCCGCTTCCTCGCTCACTGACTCGCTGCGCTCGGTCGTTCGGCTGCGGCGAGCGGTATCAGC
TCACTCAAAGGCGGTAATACGGTTATCCACAGAATCAGGGGATAACGCAGGAAAGAACATGTGAGCAAAA
GGCCAGCAAAAGGCCAGGAACCGTAAAAAGGCCGCGTTGCTGGCGTTTTTCCATAGGCTCCGCCCCCCTG
ACGAGCATCACAAAAATCGACGCTCAAGTCAGAGGTGGCGAAACCCGACAGGACTATAAAGATACCAGGC
GTTTCCCCCTGGAAGCTCCCTCGTGCGCTCTCCTGTTCCGACCCTGCCGCTTACCGGATACCTGTCCGCC
TTTCTCCCTTCGGGAAGCGTGGCGCTTTCTCATAGCTCACGCTGTAGGTATCTCAGTTCGGTGTAGGTCG
TTCGCTCCAAGCTGGGCTGTGTGCACGAACCCCCCGTTCAGCCCGACCGCTGCGCCTTATCCGGTAACTA
TCGTCTTGAGTCCAACCCGGTAAGACACGACTTATCGCCACTGGCAGCAGCCACTGGTAACAGGATTAGC
AGAGCGAGGTATGTAGGCGGTGCTACAGAGTTCTTGAAGTGGTGGCCTAACTACGGCTACACTAGAAGAA
CAGTATTTGGTATCTGCGCTCTGCTGAAGCCAGTTACCTTCGGAAAAAGAGTTGGTAGCTCTTGATCCGG
CAAACAAACCACCGCTGGTAGCGGTGGTTTTTTTGTTTGCAAGCAGCAGATTACGCGCAGAAAAAAAGGA
TCTCAAGAAGATCCTTTGATCTTTTCTACGGGGTCTGACGCTCAGTGGAACGAAAACTCACGTTAAGGGA
TTTTGGTCATGAGATTATCAAAAAGGATCTTCACCTAGATCCTTTTAAATTAAAAATGAAGTTTTAAATC
AATCTAAAGTATATATGAGTAAACTTGGTCTGACAGTTACCAATGCTTAATCAGTGAGGCACCTATCTCA
GCGATCTGTCTATTTCGTTCATCCATAGTTGCCTGACTCCCCGTCGTGTAGATAACTACGATACGGGAGG
GCTTACCATCTGGCCCCAGTGCTGCAATGATACCGCGAGACCCACGCTCACCGGCTCCAGATTTATCAGC
AATAAACCAGCCAGCCGGAAGGGCCGAGCGCAGAAGTGGTCCTGCAACTTTATCCGCCTCCATCCAGTCT
ATTAATTGTTGCCGGGAAGCTAGAGTAAGTAGTTCGCCAGTTAATAGTTTGCGCAACGTTGTTGCCATTG
CTACAGGCATCGTGGTGTCACGCTCGTCGTTTGGTATGGCTTCATTCAGCTCCGGTTCCCAACGATCAAG
GCGAGTTACATGATCCCCCATGTTGTGCAAAAAAGCGGTTAGCTCCTTCGGTCCTCCGATCGTTGTCAGA
AGTAAGTTGGCCGCAGTGTTATCACTCATGGTTATGGCAGCACTGCATAATTCTCTTACTGTCATGCCAT
CCGTAAGATGCTTTTCTGTGACTGGTGAGTACTCAACCAAGTCATTCTGAGAATAGTGTATGCGGCGACC
GAGTTGCTCTTGCCCGGCGTCAATACGGGATAATACCGCGCCACATAGCAGAACTTTAAAAGTGCTCATC
ATTGGAAAACGTTCTTCGGGGCGAAAACTCTCAAGGATCTTACCGCTGTTGAGATCCAGTTCGATGTAAC
CCACTCGTGCACCCAACTGATCTTCAGCATCTTTTACTTTCACCAGCGTTTCTGGGTGAGCAAAAACAGG
AAGGCAAAATGCCGCAAAAAAGGGAATAAGGGCGACACGGAAATGTTGAATACTCATACTCTTCCTTTTT
CAATATTATTGAAGCATTTATCAGGGTTATTGTCTCATGAGCGGATACATATTTGAATGTATTTAGAAAA
ATAAACAAATAGGGGTTCCGCGCACATTTCCCCGAAAAGTGCCACCTGGGTCGACATTGATTATTGACTA
GTTATTAATAGTAATCAATTACGGGGTCATTAGTTCATAGCCCATATATGGAGTTCCGCGTTACATAACT
TACGGTAAATGGCCCGCCTGGCTGACCGCCCAACGACCCCCGCCCATTGACGTCAATAATGACGTATGTT
CCCATAGTAACGCCAATAGGGACTTTCCATTGACGTCAATGGGTGGAGTATTTACGGTAAACTGCCCACT
TGGCAGTACATCAAGTGTATCATATGCCAAGTACGCCCCCTATTGACGTCAATGACGGTAAATGGCCCGC
CTGGCATTATGCCCAGTACATGACCTTATGGGACTTTCCTACTTGGCAGTACATCTACGTATTAGTCATC
GCTATTACCATGGTCGAGGTGAGCCCCACGTTCTGCTTCACTCTCCCCATCTCCCCCCCCTCCCCACCCC
CAATTTTGTATTTATTTATTTTTTAATTATTTTGTGCAGCGATGGGGGCGGGGGGGGGGGGGGCGCGCGC
CAGGCGGGGCGGGGCGGGGCGAGGGGCGGGGCGGGGCGAGGCGGAAAGGTGCGGCGGCAGCCAATCAGAG
CGGCGCGCTCCGAAAGTTTCCTTTTATGGCGAGGCGGCGGCGGCGGCGGCCCTATAAAAAGCGAAGCGCG
CGGCGGGCGGGAGTCGCTGCGTTGCCTTCGCCCCGTGCCCCGCTCCGCGCCGCCTCGCGCCGCCCGCCCC
GGCTCTGACTGACCGCGTTACTCCCACAGGTGAGCGGGCGGGACGGCCCTTCTCCTCCGGGCTGTAATTA
GCGCTTGGTTTAATGACGGCTCGTTTCTTTTCTGTGGCTGCGTGAAAGCCTTAAAGGGCTCCGGGAGGGC
CCTTTGTGCGGGGGGGAGCGGCTCGGGGGGTGCGTGCGTGTGTGTGTGCGTGGGGAGCGCCGCGTGCGGC
TCCGCGCTGCCCGGCGGCTGTGAGCGCTGCGGGCGCGGCGCGGGGCTTTGTGCGCTCCGCAGTGTGCGCG
AGGGGAGCGCGGCCGGGGGCGGTGCCCCGCGGTGCGGGGGGGGCTGCGAGGGGAACAAAGGCTGCGTGCG
GGGTGTGTGCGTGGGGGGGTGAGCAGGGGGTGTGGGCGCGGCGGTCGGGCTGTAACCCCCCCCTGCACCC
CCCTCCCCGAGTTGCTGAGCACGGCCCGGCTTCGGGTGCGGGGCTCCGTACGGGGCGTGGCGCGGGGCTC
GCCGTGCCGGGCGGGGGGTGGCGGCAGGTGGGGGTGCCGGGCGGGGCGGGGCCGCCTCGGGCCGGGGAGG
GCTCGGGGGAGGGGCGCGGCGGCCCCCGGAGCGCCGGCGGCTGTCGAGGCGCGGCGAGCCGCAGCCATTG
CCTTTTATGGTAATCGTGCGAGAGGGCGCAGGGACTTCCTTTGTCCCAAATCTGTGCGGAGCCGAAATCT
GGGAGGCGCCGCCGCACCCCCTCTAGCGGGCGCGGGGCGAAGCGGTGCGGCGCCGGCAGGAAGGAAATGG
GCGGGGAGGGCCTTCGTGCGTCGCCGCGCCGCCGTCCCCTTCTCCCTCTCCAGCCTCGGGGCTGTCCGCG
GGGGGACGGCTGCCTTCGGGGGGGACGGGGCAGGGCGGGGTTCGGCTTCTGGCGTGTGACCGGCGGCTCT
AGAGCCTCTGCTAACCATGTTCATGCCTTCTTCTTTTTCCTACAGCTCCTGGGCAACGTGCTGGTTATTG
TGCTGTCTCATCATTTTGGCAAAGAATTGATTAATTCGAGCGAAGGCGCGCCCATTACTCGCATCCATTC
TCAGGCTGTCTCGTCTCGTCTCGCACGCGTGCCGCCACCATGAGCCAGTTCGACATCCTGTGCAAGACCC
CCCCCAAGGTGCTGGTGCGGCAGTTCGTGGAGAGATTCGAGAGGCCCAGCGGCGAGAAGATCGCCAGCTG
TGCCGCCGAGCTGACCTACCTGTGCTGGATGATCACCCACAACGGCACCGCCATCAAGAGGGCCACCTTC
ATGAGCTACAACACCATCATCAGCAACAGCCTGAGCTTCGACATCGTGAACAAGAGCCTGCAGTTCAAGT
ACAAGACCCAGAAGGCCACCATCCTGGAGGCCAGCCTGAAGAAGCTGATCCCCGCCTGGGAGTTCACCAT
CATCCCTTACAACGGCCAGAAGCACCAGAGCGACATCACCGACATCGTGTCCAGCCTGCAGCTGCAGTTC
GAGAGCAGCGAGGAGGCCGACAAGGGCAACAGCCACAGCAAGAAGATGCTGAAGGCCCTGCTGTCCGAGG
GCGAGAGCATCTGGGAGATCACCGAGAAGATCCTGAACAGCTTCGAGTACACCAGCAGGTTCACCAAGAC
CAAGACCCTGTACCAGTTCCTGTTCCTGGCCACATTCATCAACTGCGGCAGGTTCAGCGACATCAAGAAC
GTGGACCCCAAGAGCTTCAAGCTGGTGCAGAACAAGTACCTGGGCGTGATCATTCAGTGCCTGGTGACCG
AGACCAAGACAAGCGTGTCCAGGCACATCTACTTTTTCAGCGCCAGAGGCAGGATCGACCCCCTGGTGTA
CCTGGACGAGTTCCTGAGGAACAGCGAGCCCGTGCTGAAGAGAGTGAACAGGACCGGCAACAGCAGCAGC
AACAAGCAGGAGTACCAGCTGCTGAAGGACAACCTGGTGCGCAGCTACAACAAGGCCCTGAAGAAGAACG
CCCCCTACCCCATCTTCGCTATCAAGAACGGCCCTAAGAGCCACATCGGCAGGCACCTGATGACCAGCTT
TCTGAGCATGAAGGGCCTGACCGAGCTGACAAACGTGGTGGGCAACTGGAGCGACAAGAGGGCCTCCGCC
GTGGCCAGGACCACCTACACCCACCAGATCACCGCCATCCCCGACCACTACTTCGCCCTGGTGTCCAGGT
ACTACGCCTACGACCCCATCAGCAAGGAGATGATCGCCCTGTCCGGAGGGTCTGGCTCCGGATCAAGTGG
TGGCAGCGGTACCCCTTTGTATGGTTTTACTTCGATTTGTGGAAGAAGACCTGAGATGGAAGATGCTGTT
TCGACTATACCAAGATTCCTTCAATCTTCCTCTGGTTCGATGTTAGATGGTCGGTTTGATCCTCAATCCG
CCGCTCATTTCTTCGGTGTTTACGACGGCCATGGCGGTTCTCAGGTAGCGAACTATTGTAGAGAGAGGAT
GCATTTGGCTTTGGCGGAGGAGATAGCTAAGGAGAAACCGATGCTCTGCGATGGTGATACGTGGCTGGAG
AAGTGGAAGAAAGCTCTTTTCAACTCGTTCCTGAGAGTTGACTCGGAGATTGGGTCAGTTGCGCCGGAGA
CGGTTGGGTCAACGTCGGTGGTTGCCGTTGTTTTCCCGTCTCACATCTTCGTCGCTAACTGCGGTGACTC
TAGAGCCGTTCTTTGCCGCGGCAAAACTGCACTTCCATTATCCGTTGACCATAAACCGGATAGAGAAGAT
GAAGCTGCGAGGATTGAAGCCGCAGGAGGGAAAGTGATTCAGTGGAATGGAGCTCGTGTTTTCGGTGTTC
TCGCCATGTCGAGATCCATTGGCGATAGATACTTGAAACCATCCATCATTCCTGATCCGGAAGTGACGGC
TGTGAAGAGAGTAAAAGAAGATGATTGTCTGATTTTGGCGAGTGACGGGGTTTGGGATGTAATGACGGAT
GAAGAAGCGTGTGAGATGGCAAGGAAGCGGATTCTCTTGTGGCACAAGAAAAACGCGGTGGCTGGGGATG
CATCGTTGCTCGCGGATGAGCGGAGAAAGGAAGGGAAAGATCCTGCGGCGATGTCCGCGGCTGAGTATTT
GTCAAAGCTGGCGATACAGAGAGGAAGCAAAGACAACATAAGTGTGGTGGTGGTTGATTTGAAGGATTAC
AAGGACGATGACGATAAGCCCAAGAAAAAGCGGAAGGTGTGAGAATTCCTGTGCCTTCTAGTTGCCAGCC
ATCTGTTGTTTGCCCCTCCCCCGTGCCTTCCTTGACCCTGGAAGGTGCCACTCCCACTGTCCTTTCCTAA
TAAAATGAGGAAATTGCATCGCATTGTCTGAGTAGGTGTCATTCTATTCTGGGGGGTGGGGTGGGGCAGG
ACAGCAAGGGGGAGGATTGGGAAGACAATAGCAGGCATGCTGGGGATGCGGTGGGCTCTATGGCTTCTGA
GGCGGAAAGAACCAGCTGGGGCTCTAGGGGGTATCCCCACGCGCCCTGTAGCGTGTACCGCTGGGAGTTC
GTAGACGGAAACAAACGCAGAATCCAAGCGCGGCCGCCCAGGATACATAGATTACCACAACTCCGAGCCC
TTCCACCGCTAGCGCACTCCTCAGGTGCAGGCTGCCTATCAGAAGGTGGTGGCTGGTGTGGCCAATGCCC
TGGCTCACAAATACCACTGAGATCTTTTTCCCTCTGCCAAAAATTATGGGGACATCATGAAGCCCCTTGA
GCATCTGACTTCTGGCTAATAAAGGAAATTTATTTTCATTGCAATAGTGTGTTGGAATTTTTTGTGTCTC
TCACTCGGAAGGACATATGGGAGGGCAAATCATTTAAAACATCAGAATGAGTATTTGGTTTAGAGTTTGG
CAACATATGCCCATATGCTGGCTGCCATGAACAAAGGTTGGCTATAAAGAGGTCATCAGTATATGAAACA
GCCCCCTGCTGTCCATTCCTTATTCCATAGAAAAGCCTTGACTTGAGGTTAGATTTTTTTTATATTTTGT
TTTGTGTTATTTTTTTCTTTAACATCCCTAAAATTTTCCTTACATGTTTTACTAGCCAGATTTTTCCTCC
TCTCCTGACTACTCCCAGTCATAGCTGTCCCTCTTCTCTTATGGAGATCCCTCGACCTGCAG
