>Addgene plasmid #108767 | pBW2282_pCAG-PV1-FlpO-N374-L1-ABI-NLS-BGHpA | addgene partial sequence | sequence record 218038 | Addgene Partial NGS Result
TGCACCCCCCTCCCCGAGTTGCTGAGCACGGCCCGGCTTCGGGTGCGGGGCTCCGTACGGGGCGTGGCGC
GGGGCTCGCCGTGCCGGGCGGGGGGTGGCGGCAGGTGGGGGTGCCGGGCGGGGCGGGGCCGCCTCGGGCC
GGGGAGGGCTCGGGGGAGGGGCGCGGCGGCCCCCGGAGCGCCGGCGGCTGTCGAGGCGCGGCGAGCCGCA
GCCATTGCCTTTTATGGTAATCGTGCGAGAGGGCGCAGGGACTTCCTTTGTCCCAAATCTGTGCGGAGCC
GAAATCTGGGAGGCGCCGCCGCACCCCCTCTAGCGGGCGCGGGGCGAAGCGGTGCGGCGCCGGCAGGAAG
GAAATGGGCGGGGAGGGCCTTCGTGCGTCGCCGCGCCGCCGTCCCCTTCTCCCTCTCCAGCCTCGGGGCT
GTCCGCGGGGGGACGGCTGCCTTCGGGGGGGACGGGGCAGGGCGGGGTTCGGCTTCTGGCGTGTGACCGG
CGGCTCTAGAGCCTCTGCTAACCATGTTCATGCCTTCTTCTTTTTCCTACAGCTCCTGGGCAACGTGCTG
GTTATTGTGCTGTCTCATCATTTTGGCAAAGAATTGATTAATTCGAGCGAAGGCGCGCCCATTACTCGCA
TCCATTCTCAGGCTGTCTCGTCTCGTCTCGCACGCGTGCCGCCACCATGAGCCAGTTCGACATCCTGTGC
AAGACCCCCCCCAAGGTGCTGGTGCGGCAGTTCGTGGAGAGATTCGAGAGGCCCAGCGGCGAGAAGATCG
CCAGCTGTGCCGCCGAGCTGACCTACCTGTGCTGGATGATCACCCACAACGGCACCGCCATCAAGAGGGC
CACCTTCATGAGCTACAACACCATCATCAGCAACAGCCTGAGCTTCGACATCGTGAACAAGAGCCTGCAG
TTCAAGTACAAGACCCAGAAGGCCACCATCCTGGAGGCCAGCCTGAAGAAGCTGATCCCCGCCTGGGAGT
TCACCATCATCCCTTACAACGGCCAGAAGCACCAGAGCGACATCACCGACATCGTGTCCAGCCTGCAGCT
GCAGTTCGAGAGCAGCGAGGAGGCCGACAAGGGCAACAGCCACAGCAAGAAGATGCTGAAGGCCCTGCTG
TCCGAGGGCGAGAGCATCTGGGAGATCACCGAGAAGATCCTGAACAGCTTCGAGTACACCAGCAGGTTCA
CCAAGACCAAGACCCTGTACCAGTTCCTGTTCCTGGCCACATTCATCAACTGCGGCAGGTTCAGCGACAT
CAAGAACGTGGACCCCAAGAGCTTCAAGCTGGTGCAGAACAAGTACCTGGGCGTGATCATTCAGTGCCTG
GTGACCGAGACCAAGACAAGCGTGTCCAGGCACATCTACTTTTTCAGCGCCAGAGGCAGGATCGACCCCC
TGGTGTACCTGGACGAGTTCCTGAGGAACAGCGAGCCCGTGCTGAAGAGAGTGAACAGGACCGGCAACAG
CAGCAGCAACAAGCAGGAGTACCAGCTGCTGAAGGACAACCTGGTGCGCAGCTACAACAAGGCCCTGAAG
AAGAACGCCCCCTACCCCATCTTCGCTATCAAGAACGGCCCTAAGAGCCACATCGGCAGGCACCTGATGA
CCAGCTTTCTGAGCATGAAGGGCCTGACCGAGCTGACAAACGTGGTGGGCAACTGGAGCGACAAGAGGGC
CTCCGCCGTGGCCAGGACCACCTACACCCACCAGATCACCGCCATCCCCGACCACTACTTCGCCCTGGTG
TCCAGGTACTACGCCTACGACCCCATCAGCAAGGAGATGATCGCCCTGTCCGGAGGGTCTGGCTCCGGAT
CAAGTGGTGGCAGCGGTACCCCTTTGTATGGTTTTACTTCGATTTGTGGAAGAAGACCTGAGATGGAAGA
TGCTGTTTCGACTATACCAAGATTCCTTCAATCTTCCTCTGGTTCGATGTTAGATGGTCGGTTTGATCCT
CAATCCGCCGCTCATTTCTTCGGTGTTTACGACGGCCATGGCGGTTCTCAGGTAGCGAACTATTGTAGAG
AGAGGATGCATTTGGCTTTGGCGGAGGAGATAGCTAAGGAGAAACCGATGCTCTGCGATGGTGATACGTG
GCTGGAGAAGTGGAAGAAAGCTCTTTTCAACTCGTTCCTGAGAGTTGACTCGGAGATTGGGTCAGTTGCG
CCGGAGACGGTTGGGTCAACGTCGGTGGTTGCCGTTGTTTTCCCGTCTCACATCTTCGTCGCTAACTGCG
GTGACTCTAGAGCCGTTCTTTGCCGCGGCAAAACTGCACTTCCATTATCCGTTGACCATAAACCGGATAG
AGAAGATGAAGCTGCGAGGATTGAAGCCGCAGGAGGGAAAGTGATTCAGTGGAATGGAGCTCGTGTTTTC
GGTGTTCTCGCCATGTCGAGATCCATTGGCGATAGATACTTGAAACCATCCATCATTCCTGATCCGGAAG
TGACGGCTGTGAAGAGAGTAAAAGAAGATGATTGTCTGATTTTGGCGAGTGACGGGGTTTGGGATGTAAT
GACGGATGAAGAAGCGTGTGAGATGGCAAGGAAGCGGATTCTCTTGTGGCACAAGAAAAACGCGGTGGCT
GGGGATGCATCGTTGCTCGCGGATGAGCGGAGAAAGGAAGGGAAAGATCCTGCGGCGATGTCCGCGGCTG
AGTATTTGTCAAAGCTGGCGATACAGAGAGGAAGCAAAGACAACATAAGTGTGGTGGTGGTTGATTTGAA
GGATTACAAGGACGATGACGATAAGCCCAAGAAAAAGCGGAAGGTGTGAGAATTCCTGTGCCTTCTAGTT
GCCAGCCATCTGTTGTTTGCCCCTCCCCCGTGCCTTCCTTGACCCTGGAAGGTGCCACTCCCACTGTCCT
TTCCTAATAAAATGAGGAAATTGCATCGCATTGTCTGAGTAGGTGTCATTCTATTCTGGGGGGTGGGGTG
GGGCAGGACAGCAAGGGGGAGGATTGGGAAGACAATAGCAGGCATGCTGGGGATGCGGTGGGCTCTATGG
CTTCTGAGGCGGAAAGAACCAGCTGGGGCTCTAGGGGGTATCCCCACGCGCCCTGTAGCGTGTACCGCTG
GGAGTTCGTAGACGGAAACAAACGCAGAATCCAAGCGCGGCCGCCCAGGATACATAGATTACCACAACTC
CGAGCCCTTCCACCGCTAGCGCACTCCTCAGGTGCAGGCTGCCTATCAGAAGGTGGTGGCTGGTGTGGCC
AATGCCCTGGCTCACAAATACCACTGAGATCTTTTTCCCTCTGCCAAAAATTATGGGGACATCATGAAGC
CCCTTGAGCATCTGACTTCTGGCTAATAAAGGAAATTTATTTTCATTGCAATAGTGTGTTGGAATTTTTT
GTGTCTCTCACTCGGAAGGACATATGGGAGGGCAAATCATTTAAAACATCAGAATGAGTATTTGGTTTAG
AGTTTGGCAACATATGCCCATATGCTGGCTGCCATGAACAAAGGTTGGCTATAAAGAGGTCATCAGTATA
TGAAACAGCCCCCTGCTGTCCATTCCTTATTCCATAGAAAAGCCTTGACTTGAGGTTAGATTTTTTTTAT
ATTTTGTTTTGTGTTATTTTTTTCTTTAACATCCCTAAAATTTTCCTTACATGTTTTACTAGCCAGATTT
TTCCTCCTCTCCTGACTACTCCCAGTCATAGCTGTCCCTCTTCTCTTATGGAGATCCCTCGACCTGCAGC
CCAAGCTTGGCGTAATCATGGTCATAGCTGTTTCCTGTGTGAAATTGTTATCCGCTCACAATTCCACACA
ACATACGAGCCGGAAGCATAAAGTGTAAAGCCTGGGGTGCCTAATGAGTGAGCTAACTCACATTAATTGC
GTTGCGCTCACTGCCCGCTTTCCAGTCGGGAAACCTGTCGTGCCAGCGGATCCGCATCTCAATTAGTCAG
CAACCATAGTCCCGCCCCTAACTCCGCCCAGTTCCGCCCATTCTCCGCCCCATGGCTGACTAATTTTTTT
TATTTATGCAGAGGCCGAGGCCGCCTCGGCCTCTGAGCTATTCCAGAAGTAGTGAGGAGGCTTTTTTGGA
GGCCTAGGCTTTTGCAAAAAGCTAACTTGTTTATTGCAGCTTATAATGGTTACAAATAAAGCAATAGCAT
CACAAATTTCACAAATAAAGCATTTTTTTCACTGCATTCTAGTTGTGGTTTGTCCAAACTCATCAATGTA
TCTTATCATGTCTGGATCCGCTGCATTAATGAATCGGCCAACGCGCGGGGAGAGGCGGTTTGCGTATTGG
GCGCTCTTCCGCTTCCTCGCTCACTGACTCGCTGCGCTCGGTCGTTCGGCTGCGGCGAGCGGTATCAGCT
CACTCAAAGGCGGTAATACGGTTATCCACAGAATCAGGGGATAACGCAGGAAAGAACATGTGAGCAAAAG
GCCAGCAAAAGGCCAGGAACCGTAAAAAGGCCGCGTTGCTGGCGTTTTTCCATAGGCTCCGCCCCCCTGA
CGAGCATCACAAAAATCGACGCTCAAGTCAGAGGTGGCGAAACCCGACAGGACTATAAAGATACCAGGCG
TTTCCCCCTGGAAGCTCCCTCGTGCGCTCTCCTGTTCCGACCCTGCCGCTTACCGGATACCTGTCCGCCT
TTCTCCCTTCGGGAAGCGTGGCGCTTTCTCATAGCTCACGCTGTAGGTATCTCAGTTCGGTGTAGGTCGT
TCGCTCCAAGCTGGGCTGTGTGCACGAACCCCCCGTTCAGCCCGACCGCTGCGCCTTATCCGGTAACTAT
CGTCTTGAGTCCAACCCGGTAAGACACGACTTATCGCCACTGGCAGCAGCCACTGGTAACAGGATTAGCA
GAGCGAGGTATGTAGGCGGTGCTACAGAGTTCTTGAAGTGGTGGCCTAACTACGGCTACACTAGAAGAAC
AGTATTTGGTATCTGCGCTCTGCTGAAGCCAGTTACCTTCGGAAAAAGAGTTGGTAGCTCTTGATCCGGC
AAACAAACCACCGCTGGTAGCGGTGGTTTTTTTGTTTGCAAGCAGCAGATTACGCGCAGAAAAAAAGGAT
CTCAAGAAGATCCTTTGATCTTTTCTACGGGGTCTGACGCTCAGTGGAACGAAAACTCACGTTAAGGGAT
TTTGGTCATGAGATTATCAAAAAGGATCTTCACCTAGATCCTTTTAAATTAAAAATGAAGTTTTAAATCA
ATCTAAAGTATATATGAGTAAACTTGGTCTGACAGTTACCAATGCTTAATCAGTGAGGCACCTATCTCAG
CGATCTGTCTATTTCGTTCATCCATAGTTGCCTGACTCCCCGTCGTGTAGATAACTACGATACGGGAGGG
CTTACCATCTGGCCCCAGTGCTGCAATGATACCGCGAGACCCACGCTCACCGGCTCCAGATTTATCAGCA
ATAAACCAGCCAGCCGGAAGGGCCGAGCGCAGAAGTGGTCCTGCAACTTTATCCGCCTCCATCCAGTCTA
TTAATTGTTGCCGGGAAGCTAGAGTAAGTAGTTCGCCAGTTAATAGTTTGCGCAACGTTGTTGCCATTGC
TACAGGCATCGTGGTGTCACGCTCGTCGTTTGGTATGGCTTCATTCAGCTCCGGTTCCCAACGATCAAGG
CGAGTTACATGATCCCCCATGTTGTGCAAAAAAGCGGTTAGCTCCTTCGGTCCTCCGATCGTTGTCAGAA
GTAAGTTGGCCGCAGTGTTATCACTCATGGTTATGGCAGCACTGCATAATTCTCTTACTGTCATGCCATC
CGTAAGATGCTTTTCTGTGACTGGTGAGTACTCAACCAAGTCATTCTGAGAATAGTGTATGCGGCGACCG
AGTTGCTCTTGCCCGGCGTCAATACGGGATAATACCGCGCCACATAGCAGAACTTTAAAAGTGCTCATCA
TTGGAAAACGTTCTTCGGGGCGAAAACTCTCAAGGATCTTACCGCTGTTGAGATCCAGTTCGATGTAACC
CACTCGTGCACCCAACTGATCTTCAGCATCTTTTACTTTCACCAGCGTTTCTGGGTGAGCAAAAACAGGA
AGGCAAAATGCCGCAAAAAAGGGAATAAGGGCGACACGGAAATGTTGAATACTCATACTCTTCCTTTTTC
AATATTATTGAAGCATTTATCAGGGTTATTGTCTCATGAGCGGATACATATTTGAATGTATTTAGAAAAA
TAAACAAATAGGGGTTCCGCGCACATTTCCCCGAAAAGTGCCACCTGGGTCGACATTGATTATTGACTAG
TTATTAATAGTAATCAATTACGGGGTCATTAGTTCATAGCCCATATATGGAGTTCCGCGTTACATAACTT
ACGGTAAATGGCCCGCCTGGCTGACCGCCCAACGACCCCCGCCCATTGACGTCAATAATGACGTATGTTC
CCATAGTAACGCCAATAGGGACTTTCCATTGACGTCAATGGGTGGAGTATTTACGGTAAACTGCCCACTT
GGCAGTACATCAAGTGTATCATATGCCAAGTACGCCCCCTATTGACGTCAATGACGGTAAATGGCCCGCC
TGGCATTATGCCCAGTACATGACCTTATGGGACTTTCCTACTTGGCAGTACATCTACGTATTAGTCATCG
CTATTACCATGGTCGAGGTGAGCCCCACGTTCTGCTTCACTCTCCCCATCTCCCCCCCCTCCCCACCCCC
AATTTTGTATTTATTTATTTTTTAATTATTTTGTGCAGCGATGGGGGCGGGGGGGG
